Addgene plasmid #109365: pcDNA3 RL3Sc
Purpose: Human rod opsin chimera with intracellular loop 3 from Scallop opsin with 1D4 tag
Depositing lab: Robert Lucas. Depositing organization: University of Manchester. Publication: A live cell assay of GPCR coupling allows identification of optogenetic tools for controlling Go and Gi signaling. Ballister ER, Rodgers J, Martial F, Lucas RJ. BMC Biol. 2018 Jan 16;16(1):10. doi: 10.1186/s12915-017-0475-2. PubMed 29338718.
Backbone
  Vector backbone: pcDNA3.1
  Backbone size w/o insert (bp): 5373
  Total vector size (bp): 6448
  Vector type: Mammalian Expression
  Selectable markers: Neomycin (select with G418)
Growth in bacteria
  Bacterial resistance: Ampicillin, 100 μg/mL
  Growth temperature: 37°C
  Growth strain: DH5alpha
  Copy number: High Copy
Gene/Insert
  Gene/Insert name: Rod opsin chimera with Scallop Opsin2 Loop 3 (alt name: RL3Sc)
  Species: Patinopecten yessoensis
  Insert size (bp): 1074
  GenBank ID: NM_000539.3 AB006455.1
  Entrez Gene: RHO (a.k.a. CSNBAD1, OPN2, RP4); LOC110451845 (a.k.a. scop2)
  Promoter: CMV
  Tag / fusion protein: 1D4 (C terminal on insert)
  Cloning method: Gibson Cloning
  Sequencing primers: 5′ GGAGGTCTATATAAGCAGAGC; 3′ ggcaccttccagggtcaagg
Terms and licenses: Academic/Nonprofit Terms; Industry Terms: Not Available to Industry
How to cite: pcDNA3 RL3Sc was a gift from Robert Lucas (Addgene plasmid # 109365 ; http://n2t.net/addgene:109365 ; RRID:Addgene_109365)
