[The description below was written by a language model from this plasmid's Addgene catalogue record and pLannotate feature annotations shown in this document.]
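Description:
pcDNA3 RL3Sc is a mammalian expression plasmid built on a pcDNA3.1 backbone (the name says pcDNA3, while the backbone field lists pcDNA3.1), about 6.4 kb in total. It is maintained in E. coli through a high-copy ColE1/pUC-type origin with ampicillin selection from the β-lactamase gene. An f1 origin is also present. For selection in mammalian cells, an SV40 early promoter drives the neomycin phosphotransferase gene, followed by an SV40 polyadenylation signal, allowing G418 selection of stable transfectants. The annotation software also flags short lac promoter/operator, lacI, ble, bom and HIV-1 LTR fragments. These appear to be backbone remnants or short sequence matches, not functional parts of the design.

The payload is a roughly 1.07 kb open reading frame encoding a chimeric opsin: human rod opsin (RHO) in which the third intracellular loop has been replaced by the corresponding loop from scallop (Patinopecten yessoensis) opsin 2, with a C-terminal 1D4 epitope tag. The feature tables label the whole coding sequence simply as RHO and do not separately mark the scallop segment or the tag. Both the depositor sequence and the repository's sequencing result show the same set of features, offset by a different start coordinate. Expression is driven by the CMV immediate-early enhancer and promoter and terminated by the bovine growth hormone polyadenylation signal. A T7 promoter upstream of the insert could support in vitro transcription. Because intracellular loop 3 contributes to G-protein recognition in GPCRs, the loop swap is presumably meant to alter the coupling specificity of a light-activated receptor. The associated publication places the construct in live-cell assays of GPCR coupling aimed at identifying optogenetic tools for controlling Go and Gi signalling.
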