Features (pLannotate 1.2.2; 20 found; start..end, strand, type, name):
     28..80      -  misc_feature   bom (fragment): basis of mobility region from pBR322
    235..614     +  enhancer       CMV enhancer: human cytomegalovirus immediate early enhancer
    615..818     +  promoter       CMV promoter: human cytomegalovirus (CMV) immediate early promoter
    814..847     +  LTR            5' LTR (truncated) (fragment): truncated 5' long terminal repeat (LTR) from HIV-1
    863..881     +  promoter       T7 promoter: promoter for bacteriophage T7 RNA polymerase
    921..1991    +  CDS            RHO: OPSD_HUMAN - Also known as OPN2. Experimental evidence at protein level: Swiss-Prot protein existence level 1. Photoreceptor required for image-forming vision at low light intensity (PubMed:8107847, PubMed:7846071). Required for photoreceptor cell viability after birth (PubMed:2215617, PubMed:12566452). Light- induced isomerization of the chromophore 11-cis-retinal to all-trans- retinal triggers a conformational change that activates signaling via G-proteins (PubMed:8107847, PubMed:28524165, PubMed:26200343, PubMed:28753425). Subsequent receptor phosphorylation mediates displacement of the bou
   2045..2269    +  polyA_signal   bGH poly(A) signal: bovine growth hormone polyadenylation signal
   2273..2294    +  promoter       SV40 promoter (fragment): SV40 enhancer and early promoter
   2315..2743    +  rep_origin     f1 ori (sequence partly withheld): f1 bacteriophage origin of replication; arrow indicates direction of (+) strand synthesis
   2757..3086    +  promoter       SV40 promoter: SV40 enhancer and early promoter
   3153..3944    +  CDS            neo: KKA2_KLEPN - Also known as kan, nptII. Experimental evidence at protein level: Swiss-Prot protein existence level 1. Resistance to kanamycin, neomycin, paromomycin, ribostamycin, butirosin and gentamicin B. From Klebsiella pneumoniae.
   3968..4126    +  CDS            ble (fragment): BLE_KLEPN - Experimental evidence at protein level: Swiss-Prot protein existence level 1. Binding protein with a strong affinity to the bleomycin family of antibiotics. Binds to CL990; an antimitotic-antibiotic compound. From Klebsiella pneumoniae.
   4121..4242    +  polyA_signal   SV40 poly(A) signal: SV40 polyadenylation signal
   4315..4331    -  protein_bind   lac operator: The lac repressor binds to the lac operator to inhibit transcription in E. coli. This inhibition can be relieved by adding lactose or isopropyl-β-D-thiogalactopyranoside (IPTG). lac repressor encoded by lacI
   4339..4369    -  promoter       lac promoter: promoter for the E. coli lac operon
   4384..4405    -  protein_bind   CAP binding site: CAP binding activates transcription in the presence of cAMP. E. coli catabolite activator protein
   4418..4510    -  CDS            lacI (fragment): lac repressor; lacI; The lac repressor binds to the lac operator to inhibit transcription in E. coli. This inhibition can be relieved by adding lactose or isopropyl-β-D-thiogalactopyranoside (IPTG).
   4693..5281    -  rep_origin     ori: high-copy-number ColE1/pMB1/pBR322/pUC origin of replication
   5452..6312    -  CDS            AmpR: β-lactamase; bla; confers resistance to ampicillin, carbenicillin, and related antibiotics
   6313..6417    -  promoter       AmpR promoter: bla
>Addgene plasmid #109365 | pcDNA3 RL3Sc | depositor full sequence | sequence record 206228 | pcDNA3 RL3Sc sequence 6448 bps
GACGGATCGGGAGATCTCCCGATCCCCTATGGTGCACTCTCAGTACAATCTGCTCTGATGCCGCATAGTT
AAGCCAGTATCTGCTCCCTGCTTGTGTGTTGGAGGTCGCTGAGTAGTGCGCGAGCAAAATTTAAGCTACA
ACAAGGCAAGGCTTGACCGACAATTGCATGAAGAATCTGCTTAGGGTTAGGCGTTTTGCGCTGCTTCGCG
ATGTACGGGCCAGATATACGCGTTGACATTGATTATTGACTAGTTATTAATAGTAATCAATTACGGGGTC
ATTAGTTCATAGCCCATATATGGAGTTCCGCGTTACATAACTTACGGTAAATGGCCCGCCTGGCTGACCG
CCCAACGACCCCCGCCCATTGACGTCAATAATGACGTATGTTCCCATAGTAACGCCAATAGGGACTTTCC
ATTGACGTCAATGGGTGGAGTATTTACGGTAAACTGCCCACTTGGCAGTACATCAAGTGTATCATATGCC
AAGTACGCCCCCTATTGACGTCAATGACGGTAAATGGCCCGCCTGGCATTATGCCCAGTACATGACCTTA
TGGGACTTTCCTACTTGGCAGTACATCTACGTATTAGTCATCGCTATTACCATGGTGATGCGGTTTTGGC
AGTACATCAATGGGCGTGGATAGCGGTTTGACTCACGGGGATTTCCAAGTCTCCACCCCATTGACGTCAA
TGGGAGTTTGTTTTGGCACCAAAATCAACGGGACTTTCCAAAATGTCGTAACAACTCCGCCCCATTGACG
CAAATGGGCGGTAGGCGTGTACGGTGGGAGGTCTATATAAGCAGAGCTCTCTGGCTAACTAGAGAACCCA
CTGCTTACTGGCTTATCGAAATTAATACGACTCACTATAGGGAGACCCAAGCTGGCTAGCGTTTAAACTT
AAGCTTCACCATGAATGGCACAGAAGGCCCTAACTTCTACGTGCCCTTCTCCAATGCGACGGGTGTGGTA
CGCAGCCCCTTCGAGTACCCACAGTACTACCTGGCTGAGCCATGGCAGTTCTCCATGCTGGCCGCCTACA
TGTTTCTGCTGATCGTCCTAGGCTTCCCCATAAATTTCCTCACGCTCTACGTCACCGTCCAGCACAAGAA
GCTGCGCACGCCTCTCAACTACATCCTGCTCAACCTAGCCGTGGCAGATCTCTTCATGGTTCTAGGTGGC
TTCACCAGCACCCTCTACACCTCTCTGCATGGATACTTCGTCTTCGGGCCCACCGGCTGCAACCTGGAAG
GCTTCTTTGCTACACTCGGCGGCGAGATTGCTCTGTGGTCACTGGTGGTGCTGGCCATCGAGAGATACGT
GGTCGTGTGCAAGCCCATGAGCAACTTCAGATTCGGCGAGAACCACGCCATCATGGGCGTCGCCTTTACA
TGGGTTATGGCCCTGGCTTGTGCCGCTCCTCCACTTGCTGGCTGGTCCAGATATATCCCTGAGGGCCTGC
AGTGCAGCTGCGGCATCGATTACTACACCCTGAAGCCTGAAGTGAACAACGAGAGCTTCGTGATCTACAT
GTTCGTGGTGCACTTCACGATCCCGATGATCATTATATTCTTTTGCTACGGCCAGCTGGTGTTCACCGTG
AAAGTGTGCAAGGACAGCCGGAAGAACGGCATCAGAGCCCAGCAGAGATACACCCCTCGGTTCATCCAGG
ACATCGAGCAGCGCGTGACCTTCATGGTCATTATTATGGTTATCGCCTTCCTGATCTGCTGGGTGCCCTA
TGCCAGCGTGGCCTTCTACATCTTCACCCACCAAGGCAGCAACTTCGGCCCCATCTTTATGACAATCCCC
GCCTTCTTCGCCAAGAGCGCCGCCATCTACAACCCCGTGATCTATATCATGATGAACAAGCAGTTCCGCA
ACTGCATGCTGACCACCATCTGCTGCGGCAAGAATCCTCTGGGAGATGATGAGGCCAGCGCCACCGTGTC
TAAGACCGAGACATCTCAGGTGGCCCCTGCCTAAGCGGCCGCTCGAGTCTAGAGGGCCCGTTTAAACCCG
CTGATCAGCCTCGACTGTGCCTTCTAGTTGCCAGCCATCTGTTGTTTGCCCCTCCCCCGTGCCTTCCTTG
ACCCTGGAAGGTGCCACTCCCACTGTCCTTTCCTAATAAAATGAGGAAATTGCATCGCATTGTCTGAGTA
GGTGTCATTCTATTCTGGGGGGTGGGGTGGGGCAGGACAGCAAGGGGGAGGATTGGGAAGACAATAGCAG
GCATGCTGGGGATGCGGTGGGCTCTATGGCTTCTGAGGCGGAAAGAACCAGCTGGGGCTCTAGGGGGTAT
CCCC
[124 nt withheld, positions 2315-2438]
C
[91 nt withheld, positions 2440-2530]
A
[49 nt withheld, positions 2532-2580]
CCTTTGACGTTGGAGTCCACGTTCTTT
[37 nt withheld, positions 2608-2644]
ACCCTATCTCGGTCTATTCTTTTGATTTATAAGGGATTTTGCCGATTTCGGCCTATTGGTTAAAAAATGA
GCTGATTTAACAAAAATTTAACGCGAATTAATTCTGTGGAATGTGTGTCAGTTAGGGTGTGGAAAGTCCC
CAGGCTCCCCAGCAGGCAGAAGTATGCAAAGCATGCATCTCAATTAGTCAGCAACCAGGTGTGGAAAGTC
CCCAGGCTCCCCAGCAGGCAGAAGTATGCAAAGCATGCATCTCAATTAGTCAGCAACCATAGTCCCGCCC
CTAACTCCGCCCATCCCGCCCCTAACTCCGCCCAGTTCCGCCCATTCTCCGCCCCATGGCTGACTAATTT
TTTTTATTTATGCAGAGGCCGAGGCCGCCTCTGCCTCTGAGCTATTCCAGAAGTAGTGAGGAGGCTTTTT
TGGAGGCCTAGGCTTTTGCAAAAAGCTCCCGGGAGCTTGTATATCCATTTTCGGATCTGATCAAGAGACA
GGATGAGGATCGTTTCGCATGATTGAACAAGATGGATTGCACGCAGGTTCTCCGGCCGCTTGGGTGGAGA
GGCTATTCGGCTATGACTGGGCACAACAGACAATCGGCTGCTCTGATGCCGCCGTGTTCCGGCTGTCAGC
GCAGGGGCGCCCGGTTCTTTTTGTCAAGACCGACCTGTCCGGTGCCCTGAATGAACTGCAGGACGAGGCA
GCGCGGCTATCGTGGCTGGCCACGACGGGCGTTCCTTGCGCAGCTGTGCTCGACGTTGTCACTGAAGCGG
GAAGGGACTGGCTGCTATTGGGCGAAGTGCCGGGGCAGGATCTCCTGTCATCTCACCTTGCTCCTGCCGA
GAAAGTATCCATCATGGCTGATGCAATGCGGCGGCTGCATACGCTTGATCCGGCTACCTGCCCATTCGAC
CACCAAGCGAAACATCGCATCGAGCGAGCACGTACTCGGATGGAAGCCGGTCTTGTCGATCAGGATGATC
TGGACGAAGAGCATCAGGGGCTCGCGCCAGCCGAACTGTTCGCCAGGCTCAAGGCGCGCATGCCCGACGG
CGAGGATCTCGTCGTGACCCATGGCGATGCCTGCTTGCCGAATATCATGGTGGAAAATGGCCGCTTTTCT
GGATTCATCGACTGTGGCCGGCTGGGTGTGGCGGACCGCTATCAGGACATAGCGTTGGCTACCCGTGATA
TTGCTGAAGAGCTTGGCGGCGAATGGGCTGACCGCTTCCTCGTGCTTTACGGTATCGCCGCTCCCGATTC
GCAGCGCATCGCCTTCTATCGCCTTCTTGACGAGTTCTTCTGAGCGGGACTCTGGGGTTCGAAATGACCG
ACCAAGCGACGCCCAACCTGCCATCACGAGATTTCGATTCCACCGCCGCCTTCTATGAAAGGTTGGGCTT
CGGAATCGTTTTCCGGGACGCCGGCTGGATGATCCTCCAGCGCGGGGATCTCATGCTGGAGTTCTTCGCC
CACCCCAACTTGTTTATTGCAGCTTATAATGGTTACAAATAAAGCAATAGCATCACAAATTTCACAAATA
AAGCATTTTTTTCACTGCATTCTAGTTGTGGTTTGTCCAAACTCATCAATGTATCTTATCATGTCTGTAT
ACCGTCGACCTCTAGCTAGAGCTTGGCGTAATCATGGTCATAGCTGTTTCCTGTGTGAAATTGTTATCCG
CTCACAATTCCACACAACATACGAGCCGGAAGCATAAAGTGTAAAGCCTGGGGTGCCTAATGAGTGAGCT
AACTCACATTAATTGCGTTGCGCTCACTGCCCGCTTTCCAGTCGGGAAACCTGTCGTGCCAGCTGCATTA
ATGAATCGGCCAACGCGCGGGGAGAGGCGGTTTGCGTATTGGGCGCTCTTCCGCTTCCTCGCTCACTGAC
TCGCTGCGCTCGGTCGTTCGGCTGCGGCGAGCGGTATCAGCTCACTCAAAGGCGGTAATACGGTTATCCA
CAGAATCAGGGGATAACGCAGGAAAGAACATGTGAGCAAAAGGCCAGCAAAAGGCCAGGAACCGTAAAAA
GGCCGCGTTGCTGGCGTTTTTCCATAGGCTCCGCCCCCCTGACGAGCATCACAAAAATCGACGCTCAAGT
CAGAGGTGGCGAAACCCGACAGGACTATAAAGATACCAGGCGTTTCCCCCTGGAAGCTCCCTCGTGCGCT
CTCCTGTTCCGACCCTGCCGCTTACCGGATACCTGTCCGCCTTTCTCCCTTCGGGAAGCGTGGCGCTTTC
TCATAGCTCACGCTGTAGGTATCTCAGTTCGGTGTAGGTCGTTCGCTCCAAGCTGGGCTGTGTGCACGAA
CCCCCCGTTCAGCCCGACCGCTGCGCCTTATCCGGTAACTATCGTCTTGAGTCCAACCCGGTAAGACACG
ACTTATCGCCACTGGCAGCAGCCACTGGTAACAGGATTAGCAGAGCGAGGTATGTAGGCGGTGCTACAGA
GTTCTTGAAGTGGTGGCCTAACTACGGCTACACTAGAAGAACAGTATTTGGTATCTGCGCTCTGCTGAAG
CCAGTTACCTTCGGAAAAAGAGTTGGTAGCTCTTGATCCGGCAAACAAACCACCGCTGGTAGCGGTGGTT
TTTTTGTTTGCAAGCAGCAGATTACGCGCAGAAAAAAAGGATCTCAAGAAGATCCTTTGATCTTTTCTAC
GGGGTCTGACGCTCAGTGGAACGAAAACTCACGTTAAGGGATTTTGGTCATGAGATTATCAAAAAGGATC
TTCACCTAGATCCTTTTAAATTAAAAATGAAGTTTTAAATCAATCTAAAGTATATATGAGTAAACTTGGT
CTGACAGTTACCAATGCTTAATCAGTGAGGCACCTATCTCAGCGATCTGTCTATTTCGTTCATCCATAGT
TGCCTGACTCCCCGTCGTGTAGATAACTACGATACGGGAGGGCTTACCATCTGGCCCCAGTGCTGCAATG
ATACCGCGAGACCCACGCTCACCGGCTCCAGATTTATCAGCAATAAACCAGCCAGCCGGAAGGGCCGAGC
GCAGAAGTGGTCCTGCAACTTTATCCGCCTCCATCCAGTCTATTAATTGTTGCCGGGAAGCTAGAGTAAG
TAGTTCGCCAGTTAATAGTTTGCGCAACGTTGTTGCCATTGCTACAGGCATCGTGGTGTCACGCTCGTCG
TTTGGTATGGCTTCATTCAGCTCCGGTTCCCAACGATCAAGGCGAGTTACATGATCCCCCATGTTGTGCA
AAAAAGCGGTTAGCTCCTTCGGTCCTCCGATCGTTGTCAGAAGTAAGTTGGCCGCAGTGTTATCACTCAT
GGTTATGGCAGCACTGCATAATTCTCTTACTGTCATGCCATCCGTAAGATGCTTTTCTGTGACTGGTGAG
TACTCAACCAAGTCATTCTGAGAATAGTGTATGCGGCGACCGAGTTGCTCTTGCCCGGCGTCAATACGGG
ATAATACCGCGCCACATAGCAGAACTTTAAAAGTGCTCATCATTGGAAAACGTTCTTCGGGGCGAAAACT
CTCAAGGATCTTACCGCTGTTGAGATCCAGTTCGATGTAACCCACTCGTGCACCCAACTGATCTTCAGCA
TCTTTTACTTTCACCAGCGTTTCTGGGTGAGCAAAAACAGGAAGGCAAAATGCCGCAAAAAAGGGAATAA
GGGCGACACGGAAATGTTGAATACTCATACTCTTCCTTTTTCAATATTATTGAAGCATTTATCAGGGTTA
TTGTCTCATGAGCGGATACATATTTGAATGTATTTAGAAAAATAAACAAATAGGGGTTCCGCGCACATTT
CCCCGAAAAGTGCCACCTGACGTC
