Features (pLannotate 1.2.2; 20 found; start..end, strand, type, name):
     77..380     +  enhancer       CMV enhancer: human cytomegalovirus immediate early enhancer
    381..584     +  promoter       CMV promoter: human cytomegalovirus (CMV) immediate early promoter
    580..613     +  LTR            5' LTR (truncated) (fragment): truncated 5' long terminal repeat (LTR) from HIV-1
    629..647     +  promoter       T7 promoter: promoter for bacteriophage T7 RNA polymerase
    687..1757    +  CDS            RHO: OPSD_HUMAN - Also known as OPN2. Experimental evidence at protein level: Swiss-Prot protein existence level 1. Photoreceptor required for image-forming vision at low light intensity (PubMed:8107847, PubMed:7846071). Required for photoreceptor cell viability after birth (PubMed:2215617, PubMed:12566452). Light- induced isomerization of the chromophore 11-cis-retinal to all-trans- retinal triggers a conformational change that activates signaling via G-proteins (PubMed:8107847, PubMed:28524165, PubMed:26200343, PubMed:28753425). Subsequent receptor phosphorylation mediates displacement of the bou
   1811..2035    +  polyA_signal   bGH poly(A) signal: bovine growth hormone polyadenylation signal
   2039..2060    +  promoter       SV40 promoter (fragment): SV40 enhancer and early promoter
   2081..2509    +  rep_origin     f1 ori (sequence partly withheld): f1 bacteriophage origin of replication; arrow indicates direction of (+) strand synthesis
   2523..2852    +  promoter       SV40 promoter: SV40 enhancer and early promoter
   2919..3710    +  CDS            neo: KKA2_KLEPN - Also known as kan, nptII. Experimental evidence at protein level: Swiss-Prot protein existence level 1. Resistance to kanamycin, neomycin, paromomycin, ribostamycin, butirosin and gentamicin B. From Klebsiella pneumoniae.
   3734..3892    +  CDS            ble (fragment): BLE_KLEPN - Experimental evidence at protein level: Swiss-Prot protein existence level 1. Binding protein with a strong affinity to the bleomycin family of antibiotics. Binds to CL990; an antimitotic-antibiotic compound. From Klebsiella pneumoniae.
   3887..4008    +  polyA_signal   SV40 poly(A) signal: SV40 polyadenylation signal
   4081..4097    -  protein_bind   lac operator: The lac repressor binds to the lac operator to inhibit transcription in E. coli. This inhibition can be relieved by adding lactose or isopropyl-β-D-thiogalactopyranoside (IPTG). lac repressor encoded by lacI
   4105..4135    -  promoter       lac promoter: promoter for the E. coli lac operon
   4150..4171    -  protein_bind   CAP binding site: CAP binding activates transcription in the presence of cAMP. E. coli catabolite activator protein
   4184..4276    -  CDS            lacI (fragment): lac repressor; lacI; The lac repressor binds to the lac operator to inhibit transcription in E. coli. This inhibition can be relieved by adding lactose or isopropyl-β-D-thiogalactopyranoside (IPTG).
   4459..5047    -  rep_origin     ori: high-copy-number ColE1/pMB1/pBR322/pUC origin of replication
   5218..6078    -  CDS            AmpR: β-lactamase; bla; confers resistance to ampicillin, carbenicillin, and related antibiotics
   6079..6183    -  promoter       AmpR promoter: bla
   6242..6294    -  misc_feature   bom (fragment): basis of mobility region from pBR322
>Addgene plasmid #109365 | pcDNA3 RL3Sc | addgene full sequence | sequence record 210146 | Addgene NGS Result
GTCATTGATTATTGACTAGTTATTAATAGTAATCAATTACGGGGTCATTAGTTCATAGCCCATATATGGA
GTTCCGCGTTACATAACTTACGGTAAATGGCCCGCCTGGCTGACCGCCCAACGACCCCCGCCCATTGACG
TCAATAATGACGTATGTTCCCATAGTAACGCCAATAGGGACTTTCCATTGACGTCAATGGGTGGAGTATT
TACGGTAAACTGCCCACTTGGCAGTACATCAAGTGTATCATATGCCAAGTACGCCCCCTATTGACGTCAA
TGACGGTAAATGGCCCGCCTGGCATTATGCCCAGTACATGACCTTATGGGACTTTCCTACTTGGCAGTAC
ATCTACGTATTAGTCATCGCTATTACCATGGTGATGCGGTTTTGGCAGTACATCAATGGGCGTGGATAGC
GGTTTGACTCACGGGGATTTCCAAGTCTCCACCCCATTGACGTCAATGGGAGTTTGTTTTGGCACCAAAA
TCAACGGGACTTTCCAAAATGTCGTAACAACTCCGCCCCATTGACGCAAATGGGCGGTAGGCGTGTACGG
TGGGAGGTCTATATAAGCAGAGCTCTCTGGCTAACTAGAGAACCCACTGCTTACTGGCTTATCGAAATTA
ATACGACTCACTATAGGGAGACCCAAGCTGGCCAGCGTTTAAACTTAAGCTTCACCATGAATGGCACAGA
AGGCCCTAACTTCTACGTGCCCTTCTCCAATGCGACGGGTGTGGTACGCAGCCCCTTCGAGTACCCACAG
TACTACCTGGCTGAGCCATGGCAGTTCTCCATGCTGGCCGCCTACATGTTTCTGCTGATCGTCCTAGGCT
TCCCCATAAATTTCCTCACGCTCTACGTCACCGTCCAGCACAAGAAGCTGCGCACGCCTCTCAACTACAT
CCTGCTCAACCTAGCCGTGGCAGATCTCTTCATGGTTCTAGGTGGCTTCACCAGCACCCTCTACACCTCT
CTGCATGGATACTTCGTCTTCGGGCCCACCGGCTGCAACCTGGAAGGCTTCTTTGCTACACTCGGCGGCG
AGATTGCTCTGTGGTCACTGGTGGTGCTGGCCATCGAGAGATACGTGGTCGTGTGCAAGCCCATGAGCAA
CTTCAGATTCGGCGAGAACCACGCCATCATGGGCGTCGCCTTTACATGGGTTATGGCCCTGGCTTGTGCC
GCTCCTCCACTTGCTGGCTGGTCCAGATATATCCCTGAGGGCCTGCAGTGCAGCTGCGGCATCGATTACT
ACACCCTGAAGCCTGAAGTGAACAACGAGAGCTTCGTGATCTACATGTTCGTGGTGCACTTCACGATCCC
GATGATCATTATATTCTTTTGCTACGGCCAGCTGGTGTTCACCGTGAAAGTGTGCAAGGACAGCCGGAAG
AACGGCATCAGAGCCCAGCAGAGATACACCCCTCGGTTCATCCAGGACATCGAGCAGCGCGTGACCTTCA
TGGTCATTATTATGGTTATCGCCTTCCTGATCTGCTGGGTGCCCTATGCCAGCGTGGCCTTCTACATCTT
CACCCACCAAGGCAGCAACTTCGGCCCCATCTTTATGACAATCCCCGCCTTCTTCGCCAAGAGCGCCGCC
ATCTACAACCCCGTGATCTATATCATGATGAACAAGCAGTTCCGCAACTGCATGCTGACCACCATCTGCT
GCGGCAAGAATCCTCTGGGAGATGATGAGGCCAGCGCCACCGTGTCTAAGACCGAGACATCTCAGGTGGC
CCCTGCCTAAGCGGCCGCTCGAGTCTAGAGGGCCCGTTTAAACCCGCTGATCAGCCTCGACTGTGCCTTC
TAGTTGCCAGCCATCTGTTGTTTGCCCCTCCCCCGTGCCTTCCTTGACCCTGGAAGGTGCCACTCCCACT
GTCCTTTCCTAATAAAATGAGGAAATTGCATCGCATTGTCTGAGTAGGTGTCATTCTATTCTGGGGGGTG
GGGTGGGGCAGGACAGCAAGGGGGAGGATTGGGAAGACAATAGCAGGCATGCTGGGGATGCGGTGGGCTC
TATGGCTTCTGAGGCGGAAAGAACCAGCTGGGGCTCTAGGGGGTATCCCC
[124 nt withheld, positions 2081-2204]
C
[91 nt withheld, positions 2206-2296]
A
[49 nt withheld, positions 2298-2346]
CCTTTGACGTTGGAGTCCACGTTCTTT
[37 nt withheld, positions 2374-2410]
ACCCTATCTCGGTCTATTCTTTTGATTTATAAGGGATTTTGCCGATTTCGGCCTATTGGTTAAAAAATGA
GCTGATTTAACAAAAATTTAACGCGAATTAATTCTGTGGAATGTGTGTCAGTTAGGGTGTGGAAAGTCCC
CAGGCTCCCCAGCAGGCAGAAGTATGCAAAGCATGCATCTCAATTAGTCAGCAACCAGGTGTGGAAAGTC
CCCAGGCTCCCCAGCAGGCAGAAGTATGCAAAGCATGCATCTCAATTAGTCAGCAACCATAGTCCCGCCC
CTAACTCCGCCCATCCCGCCCCTAACTCCGCCCAGTTCCGCCCATTCTCCGCCCCATGGCTGACTAATTT
TTTTTATTTATGCAGAGGCCGAGGCCGCCTCTGCCTCTGAGCTATTCCAGAAGTAGTGAGGAGGCTTTTT
TGGAGGCCTAGGCTTTTGCAAAAAGCTCCCGGGAGCTTGTATATCCATTTTCGGATCTGATCAAGAGACA
GGATGAGGATCGTTTCGCATGATTGAACAAGATGGATTGCACGCAGGTTCTCCGGCCGCTTGGGTGGAGA
GGCTATTCGGCTATGACTGGGCACAACAGACAATCGGCTGCTCTGATGCCGCCGTGTTCCGGCTGTCAGC
GCAGGGGCGCCCGGTTCTTTTTGTCAAGACCGACCTGTCCGGTGCCCTGAATGAACTGCAGGACGAGGCA
GCGCGGCTATCGTGGCTGGCCACGACGGGCGTTCCTTGCGCAGCTGTGCTCGACGTTGTCACTGAAGCGG
GAAGGGACTGGCTGCTATTGGGCGAAGTGCCGGGGCAGGATCTCCTGTCATCTCACCTTGCTCCTGCCGA
GAAAGTATCCATCATGGCTGATGCAATGCGGCGGCTGCATACGCTTGATCCGGCTACCTGCCCATTCGAC
CACCAAGCGAAACATCGCATCGAGCGAGCACGTACTCGGATGGAAGCCGGTCTTGTCGATCAGGATGATC
TGGACGAAGAGCATCAGGGGCTCGCGCCAGCCGAACTGTTCGCCAGGCTCAAGGCGCGCATGCCCGACGG
CGAGGATCTCGTCGTGACCCATGGCGATGCCTGCTTGCCGAATATCATGGTGGAAAATGGCCGCTTTTCT
GGATTCATCGACTGTGGCCGGCTGGGTGTGGCGGACCGCTATCAGGACATAGCGTTGGCTACCCGTGATA
TTGCTGAAGAGCTTGGCGGCGAATGGGCTGACCGCTTCCTCGTGCTTTACGGTATCGCCGCTCCCGATTC
GCAGCGCATCGCCTTCTATCGCCTTCTTGACGAGTTCTTCTGAGCGGGACTCTGGGGTTCGAAATGACCG
ACCAAGCGACGCCCAACCTGCCATCACGAGATTTCGATTCCACCGCCGCCTTCTATGAAAGGTTGGGCTT
CGGAATCGTTTTCCGGGACGCCGGCTGGATGATCCTCCAGCGCGGGGATCTCATGCTGGAGTTCTTCGCC
CACCCCAACTTGTTTATTGCAGCTTATAATGGTTACAAATAAAGCAATAGCATCACAAATTTCACAAATA
AAGCATTTTTTTCACTGCATTCTAGTTGTGGTTTGTCCAAACTCATCAATGTATCTTATCATGTCTGTAT
ACCGTCGACCTCTAGCTAGAGCTTGGCGTAATCATGGTCATAGCTGTTTCCTGTGTGAAATTGTTATCCG
CTCACAATTCCACACAACATACGAGCCGGAAGCATAAAGTGTAAAGCCTGGGGTGCCTAATGAGTGAGCT
AACTCACATTAATTGCGTTGCGCTCACTGCCCGCTTTCCAGTCGGGAAACCTGTCGTGCCAGCTGCATTA
ATGAATCGGCCAACGCGCGGGGAGAGGCGGTTTGCGTATTGGGCGCTCTTCCGCTTCCTCGCTCACTGAC
TCGCTGCGCTCGGTCGTTCGGCTGCGGCGAGCGGTATCAGCTCACTCAAAGGCGGTAATACGGTTATCCA
CAGAATCAGGGGATAACGCAGGAAAGAACATGTGAGCAAAAGGCCAGCAAAAGGCCAGGAACCGTAAAAA
GGCCGCGTTGCTGGCGTTTTTCCATAGGCTCCGCCCCCCTGACGAGCATCACAAAAATCGACGCTCAAGT
CAGAGGTGGCGAAACCCGACAGGACTATAAAGATACCAGGCGTTTCCCCCTGGAAGCTCCCTCGTGCGCT
CTCCTGTTCCGACCCTGCCGCTTACCGGATACCTGTCCGCCTTTCTCCCTTCGGGAAGCGTGGCGCTTTC
TCATAGCTCACGCTGTAGGTATCTCAGTTCGGTGTAGGTCGTTCGCTCCAAGCTGGGCTGTGTGCACGAA
CCCCCCGTTCAGCCCGACCGCTGCGCCTTATCCGGTAACTATCGTCTTGAGTCCAACCCGGTAAGACACG
ACTTATCGCCACTGGCAGCAGCCACTGGTAACAGGATTAGCAGAGCGAGGTATGTAGGCGGTGCTACAGA
GTTCTTGAAGTGGTGGCCTAACTACGGCTACACTAGAAGAACAGTATTTGGTATCTGCGCTCTGCTGAAG
CCAGTTACCTTCGGAAAAAGAGTTGGTAGCTCTTGATCCGGCAAACAAACCACCGCTGGTAGCGGTGGTT
TTTTTGTTTGCAAGCAGCAGATTACGCGCAGAAAAAAAGGATCTCAAGAAGATCCTTTGATCTTTTCTAC
GGGGTCTGACGCTCAGTGGAACGAAAACTCACGTTAAGGGATTTTGGTCATGAGATTATCAAAAAGGATC
TTCACCTAGATCCTTTTAAATTAAAAATGAAGTTTTAAATCAATCTAAAGTATATATGAGTAAACTTGGT
CTGACAGTTACCAATGCTTAATCAGTGAGGCACCTATCTCAGCGATCTGTCTATTTCGTTCATCCATAGT
TGCCTGACTCCCCGTCGTGTAGATAACTACGATACGGGAGGGCTTACCATCTGGCCCCAGTGCTGCAATG
ATACCGCGAGACCCACGCTCACCGGCTCCAGATTTATCAGCAATAAACCAGCCAGCCGGAAGGGCCGAGC
GCAGAAGTGGTCCTGCAACTTTATCCGCCTCCATCCAGTCTATTAATTGTTGCCGGGAAGCTAGAGTAAG
TAGTTCGCCAGTTAATAGTTTGCGCAACGTTGTTGCCATTGCTACAGGCATCGTGGTGTCACGCTCGTCG
TTTGGTATGGCTTCATTCAGCTCCGGTTCCCAACGATCAAGGCGAGTTACATGATCCCCCATGTTGTGCA
AAAAAGCGGTTAGCTCCTTCGGTCCTCCGATCGTTGTCAGAAGTAAGTTGGCCGCAGTGTTATCACTCAT
GGTTATGGCAGCACTGCATAATTCTCTTACTGTCATGCCATCCGTAAGATGCTTTTCTGTGACTGGTGAG
TACTCAACCAAGTCATTCTGAGAATAGTGTATGCGGCGACCGAGTTGCTCTTGCCCGGCGTCAATACGGG
ATAATACCGCGCCACATAGCAGAACTTTAAAAGTGCTCATCATTGGAAAACGTTCTTCGGGGCGAAAACT
CTCAAGGATCTTACCGCTGTTGAGATCCAGTTCGATGTAACCCACTCGTGCACCCAACTGATCTTCAGCA
TCTTTTACTTTCACCAGCGTTTCTGGGTGAGCAAAAACAGGAAGGCAAAATGCCGCAAAAAAGGGAATAA
GGGCGACACGGAAATGTTGAATACTCATACTCTTCCTTTTTCAATATTATTGAAGCATTTATCAGGGTTA
TTGTCTCATGAGCGGATACATATTTGAATGTATTTAGAAAAATAAACAAATAGGGGTTCCGCGCACATTT
CCCCGAAAAGTGCCACCTGACGTCGACGGATCGGGAGATCTCCCGATCCCCTATGGTGCACTCTCAGTAC
AATCTGCTCTGATGCCGCATAGTTAAGCCAGTATCTGCTCCCTGCTTGTGTGTTGGAGGTCGCTGAGTAG
TGCGCGAGCAAAATTTAAGCTACAACAAGGCAAGGCTTGACCGACAATTGCATGAAGAATCTGCTTAGGG
TTAGGCGTTTTGCGCTGCTTCGCGATGTACGGGCCAGATATACGCGTT
